Addgene plasmid #161143: pDONR221-SLC22A7_STOP
Purpose: Gateway entry clone with codon-optimized ORF sequence for subcloning into custom expression vectors. Contains a STOP codon at the end of the codon-optimized ORF sequence.
Depositing lab: RESOLUTE Consortium & Giulio Superti-Furga. Depositing organization: CeMM Research Center for Molecular Medicine. Publication: The RESOLUTE consortium: unlocking SLC transporters for drug discovery. Superti-Furga G, Lackner D, Wiedmer T, Ingles-Prieto A, Barbosa B, Girardi E, Goldmann U, Gurtl B, Klavins K, Klimek C, Lindinger S, Lineiro-Retes E, Muller AC, Onstein S, Redinger G, Reil D, Sedlyarov V, Wolf G, Crawford M, Everley R, ... Steppan CM. Nat Rev Drug Discov. 2020 Jul;19(7):429-430. doi: 10.1038/d41573-020-00056-6. PubMed 32265506.
Backbone
  Vector backbone: pDONR221
  Backbone manufacturer: ThermoFisher Scientific
  Backbone size w/o insert (bp): 2550
  Vector type: Mammalian Expression
Growth in bacteria
  Bacterial resistance: Kanamycin, 50 μg/mL
  Growth temperature: 37°C
  Growth strain: NEB Stable
  Copy number: High Copy
Gene/Insert
  Gene/Insert name: SLC22A7 (alt name: NLT, OAT2)
  Species: H. sapiens (human)
  Insert size (bp): 1647
  Entrez Gene: SLC22A7 (a.k.a. RP11-480N24.7, NLT, OAT2)
  Cloning method: Gateway Cloning
  Sequencing primers: 5′ M13-fwd; 3′ M13-rev
Terms and licenses: Academic/Nonprofit Terms; Industry Terms
Depositor comments: This plasmid contains a STOP codon at the end of the codon-optimized ORF. For the version of this plasmid that does not contain a STOP codon, please see Addgene plasmid 131977 For more information on the full Resolute plasmid collection, please see www.addgene.org/depositor-collections/re-solute/. Please provide your feedback on this plasmid to the RESOLUTE consortium by filling out their RESOLUTE repository feedback form: https://forms.office.com/Pages/ResponsePage.aspx?id=0e05yklzmkS7rjFGQL4N7z4feCLQvEJAmVcOCM_u885UN1JJRko0Ukg4TVQwNTZLOUxPQVJWT1NHUCQlQCN0PWcu
How to cite: pDONR221-SLC22A7_STOP was a gift from RESOLUTE Consortium & Giulio Superti-Furga (Addgene plasmid # 161143 ; http://n2t.net/addgene:161143 ; RRID:Addgene_161143)
