[The description below was written by a language model from this plasmid's Addgene catalogue record and pLannotate feature annotations shown in this document.]
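Description:
pDONR221-SLC22A7_STOP is a Gateway entry clone built on the commercial pDONR221 backbone, carrying a codon-optimized open reading frame for human SLC22A7 (also known as OAT2 or NLT), a solute carrier that mediates sodium-independent transport of a broad range of organic anions. The full sequenced plasmid is about 4.2 kb. It is propagated in E. coli from a high-copy ColE1/pUC-type origin and selected with kanamycin through an aminoglycoside phosphotransferase gene. Although the catalogue lists the vector type as mammalian expression, the feature table shows no eukaryotic promoter or polyadenylation signal. The plasmid itself is therefore a shuttle for the ORF rather than an expression construct.

The roughly 1.65 kb ORF sits between attL1 and attL2 sites, which are the substrates for an LR Clonase reaction. Recombination with a destination vector carrying attR sites transfers the coding sequence directionally into any compatible expression context chosen by the user. This version retains a stop codon at the end of the ORF, so it suits expression of the untagged protein or N-terminal fusions. A sister clone without the stop codon exists for C-terminal tagging. The rrnB T1 and T2 terminators lie upstream of the attL1 side, where they insulate the insert from read-through transcription in bacteria. A T7 promoter lies just outside attL2, oriented toward the insert on the opposite strand. Short lacI and lacZα fragments are annotated backbone remnants without functional significance here. M13 forward and reverse sites are listed for sequencing the insert. The plasmid is part of a consortium collection of SLC transporter clones intended to support transporter research and drug discovery.
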