Features (pLannotate 1.2.2; 10 found; start..end, strand, type, name):
      1..100     +  protein_bind   attL1: mutant version of attL; recombination site for the Gateway® LR reaction LR Clonase™
    106..1749    +  CDS            SLC22A7: S22A7_HUMAN - Also known as NLT, OAT2. Experimental evidence at protein level: Swiss-Prot protein existence level 1. Mediates sodium-independent multispecific organic anion transport. Transport of prostaglandin E2, prostaglandin F2, tetracycline, bumetanide, estrone sulfate, glutarate, dehydroepiandrosterone sulfate, allopurinol, 5-fluorouracil, paclitaxel, L-ascorbic acid, salicylate, ethotrexate, and alpha- ketoglutarate. From Homo sapiens (Human).
   1754..1853    -  protein_bind   attL2: mutant version of attL; recombination site for the Gateway® LR reaction LR Clonase™
   1871..1889    -  promoter       T7 promoter: promoter for bacteriophage T7 RNA polymerase
   2023..2832    +  CDS            KanR: aminoglycoside phosphotransferase; aph(3')-Ia; confers resistance to kanamycin in bacteria or G418 (Geneticin®) in eukaryotes
   2979..3567    +  rep_origin     ori: high-copy-number ColE1/pMB1/pBR322/pUC origin of replication
   3750..3842    +  CDS            lacI (fragment): lac repressor; lacI; The lac repressor binds to the lac operator to inhibit transcription in E. coli. This inhibition can be relieved by adding lactose or isopropyl-β-D-thiogalactopyranoside (IPTG).
   3897..3924    -  terminator     rrnB T2 terminator: transcription terminator T2 from the E. coli rrnB gene
   4056..4099    +  terminator     rrnB T1 terminator: Escherichia coli rrnB; transcription terminator T1 from the E. coli rrnB gene
   4146..4182    -  CDS            lacZα (fragment): LacZα fragment of β-galactosidase; lacZ fragment
>Addgene plasmid #161143 | pDONR221-SLC22A7_STOP | addgene full sequence | sequence record 365774 | Addgene NGS Result
CAAATAATGATTTTATTTTGACTGATAGTGACCTGTTCGTTGCAACACATTGATGAGCAATGCTTTTTTA
TAATGCCAACTTTGTACAAAAAAGCAGGCTCCACCATGGGCTTCGAGGAGCTGCTGGAGCAAGTGGGAGG
ATTTGGACCATTCCAGCTGAGGAACGTGGCCCTGCTGGCCCTGCCTCGGGTGCTGCTGCCACTGCACTTT
CTGCTGCCCATCTTCCTGGCCGCCGTGCCTGCACACAGGTGCGCACTGCCAGGAGCCCCTGCCAACTTTA
GCCACCAGGACGTGTGGCTGGAGGCACACCTGCCAAGAGAGCCAGATGGCACACTGAGCTCCTGTCTGAG
GTTCGCCTACCCCCAGGCCCTGCCTAATACCACACTGGGCGAGGAGAGACAGTCCAGGGGAGAGCTGGAG
GACGAGCCAGCAACCGTGCCATGCTCCCAGGGCTGGGAGTATGATCACTCTGAGTTCTCTAGCACAATCG
CCACCGAGTCCCAGTGGGACCTGGTGTGCGAGCAGAAGGGCCTGAATAGAGCCGCCTCTACATTTTTTTT
CGCTGGGGTATTGGTGGGAGCAGTGGCCTTTGGCTACCTGAGCGATAGGTTCGGCCGGAGAAGGCTGCTG
CTGGTGGCCTATGTGAGCACCCTGGTGCTGGGACTGGCATCCGCCGCCTCTGTGAGCTACGTGATGTTTG
CAATCACCCGCACACTGACCGGATCCGCCCTGGCAGGCTTCACAATCATCGTGATGCCCCTGGAGCTGGA
GTGGCTGGACGTGGAGCACAGGACCGTGGCAGGCGTGCTGTCCTCTACATTTTGGACCGGAGGCGTGATG
CTGCTGGCCCTGGTGGGCTATCTGATCAGGGATTGGAGGTGGCTGCTGCTGGCAGTGACACTGCCTTGCG
CACCAGGAATCCTGAGCCTGTGGTGGGTGCCTGAGTCCGCCAGGTGGCTGCTGACCCAGGGACACGTGAA
GGAGGCACACAGGTACCTGCTGCACTGCGCAAGACTGAACGGCCGGCCCGTGTGCGAGGACTCCTTTTCT
CAGGAGGCCGTGTCCAAGGTGGCAGCAGGAGAGAGGGTGGTGCGCCGGCCTTCTTATCTGGATCTGTTCC
GGACACCACGCCTGCGGCACATCAGCCTGTGCTGCGTGGTGGTGTGGTTTGGCGTGAACTTCTCCTACTA
TGGACTGTCTCTGGACGTGAGCGGACTGGGCCTGAACGTGTACCAGACCCAGCTGCTGTTTGGCGCCGTG
GAGCTGCCCTCTAAGCTGCTGGTGTACCTGAGCGTGCGCTATGCAGGCAGAAGGCTGACACAGGCAGGCA
CCCTGCTGGGAACAGCCCTGGCCTTCGGCACAAGGCTGCTGGTGAGCTCCGATATGAAGAGCTGGTCCAC
CGTGCTGGCCGTGATGGGCAAGGCCTTTTCTGAGGCCGCCTTCACCACAGCCTACCTGTTTACCAGCGAG
CTGTATCCTACCGTGCTGAGACAGACAGGCATGGGACTGACCGCCCTGGTGGGCAGGCTGGGCGGCTCTC
TGGCCCCACTGGCCGCCCTGCTGGACGGCGTGTGGCTGAGCCTGCCCAAGCTGACCTACGGAGGAATCGC
CCTGCTGGCAGCAGGAACAGCCCTGCTGCTGCCAGAGACCAGACAGGCCCAGCTGCCCGAGACAATCCAG
GATGTGGAGAGGAAGTCCGCCCCCACCTCTCTGCAGGAGGAGGAGATGCCTATGAAGCAGGTGCAGAATT
AAGACCCAGCTTTCTTGTACAAAGTTGGCATTATAAGAAAGCATTGCTTATCAATTTGTTGCAACGAACA
GGTCACTATCAGTCAAAATAAAATCATTATTTGCCATCCAGCTGATATCCCCTATAGTGAGTCGTATTAC
ATGGTCATAGCTGTTTCCTGGCAGCTCTGGCCCGTGTCTCAAAATCTCTGATGTTACATTGCACAAGATA
AAAATATATCATCATGAACAATAAAACTGTCTGCTTACATAAACAGTAATACAAGGGGTGTTATGAGCCA
TATTCAACGGGAAACGTCGAGGCCGCGATTAAATTCCAACATGGATGCTGATTTATATGGGTATAAATGG
GCTCGCGATAATGTCGGGCAATCAGGTGCGACAATCTATCGCTTGTATGGGAAGCCCGATGCGCCAGAGT
TGTTTCTGAAACATGGCAAAGGTAGCGTTGCCAATGATGTTACAGATGAGATGGTCAGACTAAACTGGCT
GACGGAATTTATGCCTCTTCCGACCATCAAGCATTTTATCCGTACTCCTGATGATGCATGGTTACTCACC
ACTGCGATCCCCGGAAAAACAGCATTCCAGGTATTAGAAGAATATCCTGATTCAGGTGAAAATATTGTTG
ATGCGCTGGCAGTGTTCCTGCGCCGGTTGCATTCGATTCCTGTTTGTAATTGTCCTTTTAACAGCGATCG
CGTATTTCGTCTCGCTCAGGCGCAATCACGAATGAATAACGGTTTGGTTGATGCGAGTGATTTTGATGAC
GAGCGTAATGGCTGGCCTGTTGAACAAGTCTGGAAAGAAATGCATAAACTTTTGCCATTCTCACCGGATT
CAGTCGTCACTCATGGTGATTTCTCACTTGATAACCTTATTTTTGACGAGGGGAAATTAATAGGTTGTAT
TGATGTTGGACGAGTCGGAATCGCAGACCGATACCAGGATCTTGCCATCCTATGGAACTGCCTCGGTGAG
TTTTCTCCTTCATTACAGAAACGGCTTTTTCAAAAATATGGTATTGATAATCCTGATATGAATAAATTGC
AGTTTCATTTGATGCTCGATGAGTTTTTCTAATCAGAATTGGTTAATTGGTTGTAACACTGGCAGAGCAT
TACGCTGACTTGACGGGACGGCGCAAGCTCATGACCAAAATCCCTTAACGTGAGTTACGCGTCGTTCCAC
TGAGCGTCAGACCCCGTAGAAAAGATCAAAGGATCTTCTTGAGATCCTTTTTTTCTGCGCGTAATCTGCT
GCTTGCAAACAAAAAAACCACCGCTACCAGCGGTGGTTTGTTTGCCGGATCAAGAGCTACCAACTCTTTT
TCCGAAGGTAACTGGCTTCAGCAGAGCGCAGATACCAAATACTGTTCTTCTAGTGTAGCCGTAGTTAGGC
CACCACTTCAAGAACTCTGTAGCACCGCCTACATACCTCGCTCTGCTAATCCTGTTACCAGTGGCTGCTG
CCAGTGGCGATAAGTCGTGTCTTACCGGGTTGGACTCAAGACGATAGTTACCGGATAAGGCGCAGCGGTC
GGGCTGAACGGGGGGTTCGTGCACACAGCCCAGCTTGGAGCGAACGACCTACACCGAACTGAGATACCTA
CAGCGTGAGCTATGAGAAAGCGCCACGCTTCCCGAAGGGAGAAAGGCGGACAGGTATCCGGTAAGCGGCA
GGGTCGGAACAGGAGAGCGCACGAGGGAGCTTCCAGGGGGAAACGCCTGGTATCTTTATAGTCCTGTCGG
GTTTCGCCACCTCTGACTTGAGCGTCGATTTTTGTGATGCTCGTCAGGGGGGCGGAGCCTATGGAAAAAC
GCCAGCAACGCGGCCTTTTTACGGTTCCTGGCCTTTTGCTGGCCTTTTGCTCACATGTTCTTTCCTGCGT
TATCCCCTGATTCTGTGGATAACCGTATTACCGCCTTTGAGTGAGCTGATACCGCTCGCCGCAGCCGAAC
GACCGAGCGCAGCGAGTCAGTGAGCGAGGAAGCGGAAGAGCGCCCAATACGCAAACCGCCTCTCCCCGCG
CGTTGGCCGATTCATTAATGCAGCTGGCACGACAGGTTTCCCGACTGGAAAGCGGGCAGTGAGCGCAACG
CAATTAATACGCGTACCGCTAGCCAGGAAGAGTTTGTAGAAACGCAAAAAGGCCATCCGTCAGGATGGCC
TTCTGCTTAGTTTGATGCCTGGCAGTTTATGGCGGGCGTCCTGCCCGCCACCCTCCGGGCCGTTGCTTCA
CAACGTTCAAATCCGCTCCCGGCGGATTTGTCCTACTCAGGAGAGCGTTCACCGACAAACAACAGATAAA
ACGAAAGGCCCAGTCTTCCGACTGAGCCTTTCGTTTTATTTGATGCCTGGCAGTTCCCTACTCTCGCGTT
AACGCTAGCATGGATGTTTTCCCAGTCACGACGTTGTAAAACGACGGCCAGTCTTAAGCTCGGGCCC
