>Addgene plasmid #161143 | pDONR221-SLC22A7_STOP | depositor partial sequence | sequence record 312221 | Codon-optimized ORF of SLC22A7
ATGGGCTTCGAGGAGCTGCTGGAGCAAGTGGGAGGATTTGGACCATTCCAGCTGAGGAACGTGGCCCTGC
TGGCCCTGCCTCGGGTGCTGCTGCCACTGCACTTTCTGCTGCCCATCTTCCTGGCCGCCGTGCCTGCACA
CAGGTGCGCACTGCCAGGAGCCCCTGCCAACTTTAGCCACCAGGACGTGTGGCTGGAGGCACACCTGCCA
AGAGAGCCAGATGGCACACTGAGCTCCTGTCTGAGGTTCGCCTACCCCCAGGCCCTGCCTAATACCACAC
TGGGCGAGGAGAGACAGTCCAGGGGAGAGCTGGAGGACGAGCCAGCAACCGTGCCATGCTCCCAGGGCTG
GGAGTATGATCACTCTGAGTTCTCTAGCACAATCGCCACCGAGTCCCAGTGGGACCTGGTGTGCGAGCAG
AAGGGCCTGAATAGAGCCGCCTCTACATTTTTTTTCGCTGGGGTATTGGTGGGAGCAGTGGCCTTTGGCT
ACCTGAGCGATAGGTTCGGCCGGAGAAGGCTGCTGCTGGTGGCCTATGTGAGCACCCTGGTGCTGGGACT
GGCATCCGCCGCCTCTGTGAGCTACGTGATGTTTGCAATCACCCGCACACTGACCGGATCCGCCCTGGCA
GGCTTCACAATCATCGTGATGCCCCTGGAGCTGGAGTGGCTGGACGTGGAGCACAGGACCGTGGCAGGCG
TGCTGTCCTCTACATTTTGGACCGGAGGCGTGATGCTGCTGGCCCTGGTGGGCTATCTGATCAGGGATTG
GAGGTGGCTGCTGCTGGCAGTGACACTGCCTTGCGCACCAGGAATCCTGAGCCTGTGGTGGGTGCCTGAG
TCCGCCAGGTGGCTGCTGACCCAGGGACACGTGAAGGAGGCACACAGGTACCTGCTGCACTGCGCAAGAC
TGAACGGCCGGCCCGTGTGCGAGGACTCCTTTTCTCAGGAGGCCGTGTCCAAGGTGGCAGCAGGAGAGAG
GGTGGTGCGCCGGCCTTCTTATCTGGATCTGTTCCGGACACCACGCCTGCGGCACATCAGCCTGTGCTGC
GTGGTGGTGTGGTTTGGCGTGAACTTCTCCTACTATGGACTGTCTCTGGACGTGAGCGGACTGGGCCTGA
ACGTGTACCAGACCCAGCTGCTGTTTGGCGCCGTGGAGCTGCCCTCTAAGCTGCTGGTGTACCTGAGCGT
GCGCTATGCAGGCAGAAGGCTGACACAGGCAGGCACCCTGCTGGGAACAGCCCTGGCCTTCGGCACAAGG
CTGCTGGTGAGCTCCGATATGAAGAGCTGGTCCACCGTGCTGGCCGTGATGGGCAAGGCCTTTTCTGAGG
CCGCCTTCACCACAGCCTACCTGTTTACCAGCGAGCTGTATCCTACCGTGCTGAGACAGACAGGCATGGG
ACTGACCGCCCTGGTGGGCAGGCTGGGCGGCTCTCTGGCCCCACTGGCCGCCCTGCTGGACGGCGTGTGG
CTGAGCCTGCCCAAGCTGACCTACGGAGGAATCGCCCTGCTGGCAGCAGGAACAGCCCTGCTGCTGCCAG
AGACCAGACAGGCCCAGCTGCCCGAGACAATCCAGGATGTGGAGAGGAAGTCCGCCCCCACCTCTCTGCA
GGAGGAGGAGATGCCTATGAAGCAGGTGCAGAATTAA
